Addgene plasmid #194664: pET-51b(+)-Caprola_03
Purpose: Protein production of the split HaloTag based calcium recorder Caprola_03 in bacteria
Depositing lab: Kai Johnsson. Depositing organization: Max Planck Institute for Medical Research. Publication: Recording physiological history of cells with chemical labeling. Huppertz MC, Wilhelm J, Grenier V, Schneider MW, Falt T, Porzberg N, Hausmann D, Hoffmann DC, Hai L, Tarnawski M, Pino G, Slanchev K, Kolb I, Acuna C, Fenk LM, Baier H, Hiblot J, Johnsson K. Science. 2024 Feb 23;383(6685):890-897. doi: 10.1126/science.adg0812. Epub 2024 Feb 22. PubMed 38386755.
Backbone
  Vector backbone: pET-51b(+)
  Backbone size w/o insert (bp): 5100
  Vector type: Bacterial Expression
Growth in bacteria
  Bacterial resistance: Ampicillin, 100 μg/mL
  Growth temperature: 37°C
  Growth strain: DH5alpha
  Copy number: Low Copy
Gene/Insert
  Gene/Insert name: Caprola_03
  Species: Synthetic
  Insert size (bp): 1700
  Promoter: T7
  Tag / fusion protein: Strep-tag (N terminal on insert); His-tag (C terminal on insert)
  Cloning method: Gibson Cloning
Terms and licenses: Academic/Nonprofit Terms; Industry Terms: Not Available to Industry
How to cite: pET-51b(+)-Caprola_03 was a gift from Kai Johnsson (Addgene plasmid # 194664 ; http://n2t.net/addgene:194664 ; RRID:Addgene_194664)
