[The description below was written by a language model from this plasmid's Addgene catalogue record and pLannotate feature annotations shown in this document.]
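Description:
pET-51b(+)-Caprola_03 is a bacterial expression plasmid of about 6.7 kb, built on the pET-51b(+) backbone, for producing the synthetic calcium recorder protein Caprola_03 in E. coli. It is propagated through a ColE1/pMB1-type origin accompanied by the rop gene and the pBR322 bom region, which fits the low copy number given in the catalogue entry. Selection is by ampicillin resistance (β-lactamase). An f1 origin is also present, along with short remnants of the tetracycline resistance gene that are left over from the backbone and are not functional markers.

The insert of roughly 1.7 kb was introduced by Gibson cloning. It sits downstream of a T7 promoter with an adjacent lac operator and the T7 gene 10 ribosome binding site, and it is followed by the T7 terminator. A plasmid-borne lacI gene supplies the repressor, so expression depends on a host that provides T7 RNA polymerase and is inducible with IPTG. The reading frame opens with an N-terminal Strep-tag II, and the catalogue lists a C-terminal His-tag, although the feature table does not annotate this tag separately. Together the two tags allow affinity purification from either end.

Between the tags, the annotation shows a short HaloTag fragment, a calmodulin segment, a small stretch matching GCaMP2 (plausibly the calmodulin-binding peptide of such sensors, though the record does not say so), and then two larger HaloTag fragments. This layout matches the stated design of a split HaloTag-based calcium recorder, in which calcium sensing by the calmodulin module would be expected to control HaloTag's ability to bind chloroalkane ligands covalently. A short hit labelled SET1 near the terminator is probably an incidental match. The construct is intended for making recombinant Caprola_03 protein in bacteria.
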