Features (pLannotate 1.2.2; 23 found; start..end, strand, type, name):
     12..467     +  rep_origin     f1 ori (sequence partly withheld): f1 bacteriophage origin of replication; arrow indicates direction of (+) strand synthesis
    582..1442    -  CDS            AmpR: β-lactamase; bla; confers resistance to ampicillin, carbenicillin, and related antibiotics
   1443..1535    -  promoter       AmpR promoter: bla
   1616..2204    +  rep_origin     ori: high-copy-number ColE1/pMB1/pBR322/pUC origin of replication
   2390..2529    -  misc_feature   bom: basis of mobility region from pBR322
   2631..2822    -  CDS            rop: Rop protein, which maintains plasmids at low copy number; rop
   2839..3219    +  CDS            YPB1_ECOLX: Protein predicted: Swiss-Prot protein existence level 4. From Escherichia coli.
   3281..3345    -  CDS            TcR (fragment): tetracycline efflux protein; tet; confers resistance to tetracycline
   3360..3381    -  protein_bind   CAP binding site: CAP binding activates transcription in the presence of cAMP. E. coli catabolite activator protein
   3394..4476    -  CDS            lacI: lac repressor; lacI; The lac repressor binds to the lac operator to inhibit transcription in E. coli. This inhibition can be relieved by adding lactose or isopropyl-β-D-thiogalactopyranoside (IPTG).
   4477..4554    -  promoter       lacI promoter: lacI
   4562..4841    -  CDS            TcR (fragment): tetracycline efflux protein; tet; confers resistance to tetracycline
   4867..4885    +  promoter       T7 promoter: promoter for bacteriophage T7 RNA polymerase
   4886..4910    +  protein_bind   lac operator: The lac repressor binds to the lac operator to inhibit transcription in E. coli. This inhibition can be relieved by adding lactose or isopropyl-β-D-thiogalactopyranoside (IPTG). lac repressor encoded by lacI
   4925..4947    +  RBS            RBS: efficient ribosome binding site from bacteriophage T7 gene 10 (Olins and Rangwala, 1989)
   4963..4986    +  CDS            Strep-Tag II: peptide that binds Strep-Tactin®, an engineered form of streptavidin
   5025..5055    +  CDS            HaloTag® (fragment): modified bacterial dehalogenase that forms covalent bonds with chloroalkane derivatives
   5060..5502    +  CDS            calmodulin (fragment): calcium-binding protein
   5611..5685    +  CDS            GCaMP2 (fragment): GCaMP2 is a basic (constitutively fluorescent) green fluorescent protein published in 2006, derived from Aequorea victoria.
   5695..6114    +  CDS            HaloTag® (fragment): modified bacterial dehalogenase that forms covalent bonds with chloroalkane derivatives
   6160..6573    +  CDS            HaloTag® (fragment): modified bacterial dehalogenase that forms covalent bonds with chloroalkane derivatives
   6642..6659    +  CDS            SET1 (fragment): solubility-enhancement tag derived from T7 phage gene 10B
   6667..6714    +  terminator     T7 terminator: transcription terminator for bacteriophage T7 RNA polymerase
>Addgene plasmid #194664 | pET-51b(+)-Caprola_03 | addgene full sequence | sequence record 388592 | Addgene NGS Result
TGGCGAATGGG
[124 nt withheld, positions 12-135]
C
[91 nt withheld, positions 137-227]
A
[49 nt withheld, positions 229-277]
CCTTTGACGTTGGAGTCCACGTTCTTT
[37 nt withheld, positions 305-341]
ACCCTATCTCGGTCTATTCTTTTGATTTATAAGGGATTTTGCCGATTTCGGCCTATTGGTTAAAAAATGA
GCTGATTTAACAAAAATTTAACGCGAATTTTAACAAAATATTAACGTTTACAATTTCTGGCGGCACGATG
GCATGAGATTATCAAAAAGGATCTTCACCTAGATCCTTTTAAATTAAAAATGAAGTTTTAAATCAATCTA
AAGTATATATGAGTAAACTTGGTCTGACAGTTACCAATGCTTAATCAGTGAGGCACCTATCTCAGCGATC
TGTCTATTTCGTTCATCCATAGTTGCCTGACTCCCCGTCGTGTAGATAACTACGATACGGGAGGGCTTAC
CATCTGGCCCCAGTGCTGCAATGATACCGCGAGACCCACGCTCACCGGCTCCAGATTTATCAGCAATAAA
CCAGCCAGCCGGAAGGGCCGAGCGCAGAAGTGGTCCTGCAACTTTATCCGCCTCCATCCAGTCTATTAAT
TGTTGCCGGGAAGCTAGAGTAAGTAGTTCGCCAGTTAATAGTTTGCGCAACGTTGTTGCCATTGCTACAG
GCATCGTGGTGTCACGCTCGTCGTTTGGTATGGCTTCATTCAGCTCCGGTTCCCAACGATCAAGGCGAGT
TACATGATCCCCCATGTTGTGCAAAAAAGCGGTTAGCTCCTTCGGTCCTCCGATCGTTGTCAGAAGTAAG
TTGGCCGCAGTGTTATCACTCATGGTTATGGCAGCACTGCATAATTCTCTTACTGTCATGCCATCCGTAA
GATGCTTTTCTGTGACTGGTGAGTACTCAACCAAGTCATTCTGAGAATAGTGTATGCGGCGACCGAGTTG
CTCTTGCCCGGCGTCAATACGTGATAATACCGCGCCACATAGCAGAACTTTAAAAGTGCTCATCATTGGA
AAACGTTCTTCGGGGCGAAAACTCTCAAGGATCTTACCGCTGTTGAGATCCAGTTCGATGTAACCCACTC
GTGCACCCAACTGATCTTCAGCATCTTTTACTTTCACCAGCGTTTCTGGGTGAGCAAAAACAGGAAGGCA
AAATGCCGCAAAAAAGGGAATAAGGGCGACACGGAAATGTTGAATACTCATACTCTTCCTTTTTCAATCA
TGATTGAAGCATTTATCAGGGTTATTGTCTCATGAGCGGATACATATTTGAATGTATTTAGAAAAATAAA
CAAATAGGTCATGACCAAAATCCCTTAACGTGAGTTTTCGTTCCACTGAGCGTCAGACCCCGTAGAAAAG
ATCAAAGGATCTTCTTGAGATCCTTTTTTTCTGCGCGTAATCTGCTGCTTGCAAACAAAAAAACCACCGC
TACCAGCGGTGGTTTGTTTGCCGGATCAAGAGCTACCAACTCTTTTTCCGAAGGTAACTGGCTTCAGCAG
AGCGCAGATACCAAATACTGTCCTTCTAGTGTAGCCGTAGTTAGGCCACCACTTCAAGAACTCTGTAGCA
CCGCCTACATACCTCGCTCTGCTAATCCTGTTACCAGTGGCTGCTGCCAGTGGCGATAAGTCGTGTCTTA
CCGGGTTGGACTCAAGACGATAGTTACCGGATAAGGCGCAGCGGTCGGGCTGAACGGGGGGTTCGTGCAC
ACAGCCCAGCTTGGAGCGAACGACCTACACCGAACTGAGATACCTACAGCGTGAGCTATGAGAAAGCGCC
ACGCTTCCCGAAGGGAGAAAGGCGGACAGGTATCCGGTAAGCGGCAGGGTCGGAACAGGAGAGCGCACGA
GGGAGCTTCCAGGGGGAAACGCCTGGTATCTTTATAGTCCTGTCGGGTTTCGCCACCTCTGACTTGAGCG
TCGATTTTTGTGATGCTCGTCAGGGGGGCGGAGCCTATGGAAAAACGCCAGCAACGCGGCCTTTTTACGG
TTCCTGGCCTTTTGCTGGCCTTTTGCTCACATGTTCTTTCCTGCGTTATCCCCTGATTCTGTGGATAACC
GTATTACCGCCTTTGAGTGAGCTGATACCGCTCGCCGCAGCCGAACGACCGAGCGCAGCGAGTCAGTGAG
CGAGGAAGCGGAAGAGCGCCTGATGCGGTATTTTCTCCTTACGCATCTGTGCGGTATTTCACACCGCAAT
GGTGCACTCTCAGTACAATCTGCTCTGATGCCGCATAGTTAAGCCAGTATACACTCCGCTATCGCTACGT
GACTGGGTCATGGCTGCGCCCCGACACCCGCCAACACCCGCTGACGCGCCCTGACGGGCTTGTCTGCTCC
CGGCATCCGCTTACAGACAAGCTGTGACCGTCTCCGGGAGCTGCATGTGTCAGAGGTTTTCACCGTCATC
ACCGAAACGCGCGAGGCAGCTGCGGTAAAGCTCATCAGCGTGGTCGTGAAGCGATTCACAGATGTCTGCC
TGTTCATCCGCGTCCAGCTCGTTGAGTTTCTCCAGAAGCGTTAATGTCTGGCTTCTGATAAAGCGGGCCA
TGTTAAGGGCGGTTTTTTCCTGTTTGGTCACTGATGCCTCCGTGTAAGGGGGATTTCTGTTCATGGGGGT
AATGATACCGATGAAACGAGAGAGGATGCTCACGATACGGGTTACTGATGATGAACATGCCCGGTTACTG
GAACGTTGTGAGGGTAAACAACTGGCGGTATGGATGCGGCGGGACCAGAGAAAAATCACTCAGGGTCAAT
GCCAGCGCTTCGTTAATACAGATGTAGGTGTTCCACAGGGTAGCCAGCAGCATCCTGCGATGCAGATCCG
GAACATAATGGTGCAGGGCGCTGACTTCCGCGTTTCCAGACTTTACGAAACACGGAAACCGAAGACCATT
CATGTTGTTGCTCAGGTCGCAGACGTTTTGCAGCAGCAGTCGCTTCACGTTCGCTCGCGTATCGGTGATT
CATTCTGCTAACCAGTAAGGCAACCCCGCCAGCCTAGCCGGGTCCTCAACGACAGGAGCACGATCATGCT
AGTCATGCCCCGCGCCCACCGGAAGGAGCTGACTGGGTTGAAGGCTCTCAAGGGCATCGGTCGAGATCCC
GGTGCCTAATGAGTGAGCTAACTTACATTAATTGCGTTGCGCTCACTGCCCGCTTTCCAGTCGGGAAACC
TGTCGTGCCAGCTGCATTAATGAATCGGCCAACGCGCGGGGAGAGGCGGTTTGCGTATTGGGCGCCAGGG
TGGTTTTTCTTTTCACCAGTGAGACGGGCAACAGCTGATTGCCCTTCACCGCCTGGCCCTGAGAGAGTTG
CAGCAAGCGGTCCACGCTGGTTTGCCCCAGCAGGCGAAAATCCTGTTTGATGGTGGTTAACGGCGGGATA
TAACATGAGCTGTCTTCGGTATCGTCGTATCCCACTACCGAGATGTCCGCACCAACGCGCAGCCCGGACT
CGGTAATGGCGCGCATTGCGCCCAGCGCCATCTGATCGTTGGCAACCAGCATCGCAGTGGGAACGATGCC
CTCATTCAGCATTTGCATGGTTTGTTGAAAACCGGACATGGCACTCCAGTCGCCTTCCCGTTCCGCTATC
GGCTGAATTTGATTGCGAGTGATATATTTATGCCAGCCAGCCAGACGCAGACGCGCCGAGACAGAACTTA
ATGGGCCCGCTAACAGCGCGATTTGCTGGTGACCCAATGCGACCAGATGCTCCACGCCCAGTCGCGTACC
GTCTTCATGGGAGAAAATAATACTGTTGATGGGTGTCTGGTCAGAGACATCAAGAAATAACGCCGGAACA
TTAGTGCAGGCAGCTTCCACAGCAATGGCATCCTGGTCATCCAGCGGATAGTTAATGATCAGCCCACTGA
CGCGTTGCGCGAGAAGATTGTGCACCGCCGCTTTACAGGCTTCGACGCCGCTTCGTTCTACCATCGACAC
CACCACGCTGGCACCCAGTTGATCGGCGCGAGATTTAATCGCCGCGACAATTTGCGACGGCGCGTGCAGG
GCCAGACTGGAGGTGGCAACGCCAATCAGCAACGACTGTTTGCCCGCCAGTTGTTGTGCCACGCGGTTGG
GAATGTAATTCAGCTCCGCCATCGCCGCTTCCACTTTTTCCCGCGTTTTCGCAGAAACGTGGCTGGCCTG
GTTCACCACGCGGGAAACGGTCTGATAAGAGACACCGGCATACTCTGCGACATCGTATAACGTTACTGGT
TTCACATTCACCACCCTGAATTGACTCTCTTCCGGGCGCTATCATGCCATACCGCGAAAGGTTTTGCGCC
ATTCGATGGTGTCCGGGATCTCGACGCTCTCCCTTATGCGACTCCTGCATTAGGAAGCAGCCCAGTAGTA
GGTTGAGGCCGTTGAGCACCGCCGCCGCAAGGAATGGTGCATGCAAGGAGATGGCGCCCAACAGTCCCCC
GGCCACGGGGCCTGCCACCATACCCACGCCGAAACAAGCGCTCATGAGCCCGAAGTGGCGAGCCCGATCT
TCCCCATCGGTGATGTCGGCGATATAGGCGCCAGCAACCGCACCTGTGGCGCCGGTGATGCCGGCCACGA
TGCGTCCGGCGTAGAGGATCGAGATCGATCTCGATCCCGCGAAATTAATACGACTCACTATAGGGGAATT
GTGAGCGGATAACAATTCCCCTCTAGAAATAATTTTGTTTAACTTTAAGAAGGAGATATACCATGGCAAG
CTGGAGCCACCCGCAGTTCGAAAAGGGTGCAGATGACGACGACAAGGTACCGCATGGCGGTTCTGCCCGC
GAGACCTTCCAGGCCTTCCGCACCGGTTCTGACCAACTGACTGAAGAGCAGATCGCAGAATTTAAAGAGG
CTTTCTCCCTATTTGACAAGGACGGGGATGGGACAATAACAACCAAGGAGCTGGGGACGGTGATGCGGTC
TCTGGGGCAGAACCCCACAGAAGCAGAGCTGCAGGACATGATCAATGAAGTAGATGCCGACGGTGACGGC
ACAATCGACTTCCCTGAGTTCCTGACAATGATGGCAAGAAAAATGAAAGACACAGACAGTGAAGAAGAAA
TTAGAGAAGCGTTCCGTGTGTTTGATAAGGATGGCAATGGCTACATCAGTGCAGCAGAGCTTCGCCACGT
GATGACAAACCTTGGAGAGAAGTTAACAGATGAAGAGGTTGATGAAATGATCAGGGAAGCAGACATCGAT
GGGGATGGTCAGGTAAACTACGAAGAGTTTGTAGTGATGATGACAGCGAAGGAATTCCCTCCTCCTCCGC
CACCGCCACCACCGCCGCCGCCGCCACCACCACCTCCTCCGCCTCCTCCACCACCACCGCCACCGCCTCC
ACCACCTGGCGGCAGCAGGGTCGACTCATCACGTCGTAAGTTCAATAAGGCTGGTCACGCACTGAGAGCT
ATAGGTCGGCTGAGCTCACTCGAGGGCGGTTCTGACGTCGGCCGCAAGCTGATCATCGATCAGAACGTTT
TTATCGAGGGTACGCTGCCGATGGGTGTCGTCCGCCCGCTGACTGAAGTCGAGATGGACCATTACCGCGA
GCCGTTCCTGAATCCTGTTGACCGCGAGCCACTGTGGCGCTTCCCAAACGAGCTGCCAATCGCCGGTGAG
CCAGCGAACATCGTCGCGCTGGTCGAAGAATACATGGACTGGCTGCACCAGTCCCCTGTCCCGAAGCTGC
TGTTCTGGGGCACCCCAGGCGTTCTGATCCCACCGGCCGAAGCCGCTCGCCTGGCCAAAAGCCTGCCTAA
CTGCAAGGCTGTGGACATCGGCCCGGGTCTGAATCTGCTGCAAGAAGACAACCCGGACCTGATCGGCAGC
GAGATCGCGCGCTGGCTGTCTACTCTGGAGATTGGTGGCACCGGTGGCTCTGGCGGTACCGGTGGCTCTG
GCGGTTCTATCGGTACTGGCTTTCCATTCGACCCCCATTATGTGGAAGTCCTGGGCGAGCGCATGCACTA
CGTCGATGTTGGTCCGCGCGATGGCACCCCTGTGCTGTTCCTGCACGGTAACCCGACCTCCTCCTACGTG
TGGCGCAACATCATCCCACATGTTGCACCGACCCATCGCTGCATTGCTCCAGACCTGATCGGTATGGGCA
AATCCGACAAACCAGACCTGGGTTATTTCTTCGACGACCACGTCCGCTTCATGGATGCCTTCATCGAAGC
CCTGGGTCTGGAAGAGGTCGTCCTGGTCATTCACGACTGGGGCTCCGCTCTGGGTTTCCACTGGGCCAAG
CGCAATCCAGAGCGCGTCAAAGGTATTGCATTTATGGAGTTCATCCGCCCTATCCCGACCTGGGACGAAT
GGGCTCCGGGCTTCTCCTCAATTTCCGCTCATCACCACCATCATCACCATCACCACCACTAATTAACCTA
GGCTGCTGCCACCGCTGAGCAATAACTAGCATAACCCCTTGGGGCCTCTAAACGGGTCTTGAGGGGTTTT
TTGCTGAAAGGAGGAACTATATCCGGAT
